>Addgene plasmid #116919 | pBSPPc-Gm | addgene full sequence | sequence record 225332 | Addgene NGS Result
ACGCGCTGTTGTTCTTGTATCGGCAGGTACCCAATTCGCCCTATAGTGAGTCGTATTACAATTCACTGGC
CGTCGTTTTACAACGTCGTGACTGGGAAAACCCTGGCGTTACCCAACTTAATCGCCTTGCAGCACATCCC
CCTTTCGCCAGCTGGCGTAATAGCGAAGAGGCCCGCACCGATCGCCCTTCCCAACAGTTGCGCAGCCTGA
AAGGCAGGCCGGGCCGTGGTGGCCACGGCCTCTAGGCCAGATCCAGCGGCATCTGGGTTAGTCGAGCGCG
GGCCGCTTCCCATGTCTCACCAGGGCGAGCCTGTTTCGCGATCTCAGCATCTGAAATCTTCCCGGCCTTG
CGCTTCGCTGGGGCCTTACCCACCGCCTTGGCGGGCTTCTTCGGTCCAAAACTGAACAACAGATGTGTGA
CCTTGCGCCCGGTCTTTCGCTGCGCCCACTCCACCTGTAGCGGGCTGTGCTCGTTGATCTGCGTCACGGC
TGGATCAAGCACTCGCAACTTGAAGTCCTTGATCGAGGGATACCGGCCTTCCAGTTGAAACCACTTTCGC
AGCTGGTCAATTTCTATTTCGCGCTGGCCGATGCTGTCCCATTGCATGAGCAGCTCGTAAAGCCTGATCG
CGTGGGTGCTGTCCATCTTGGCCACGTCAGCCAAGGCGTATTTGGTGAACTGTTTGGTGAGTTCCGTCAG
GTACGGCAGCATGTCTTTGGTGAACCTGAGTTCTACACGGCCCTCACCCTCCCGGTAGATGATTGTTTGC
ACCCAGCCGGTAATCATCACACTCGGTCTTTTCCCCTTGCCATTGGGCTCTTGGGTTAACCGGACTTCCC
GCCGTTTCAGGCGCAGGGCCGCTTCTTTGAGCTGGTTGTAGGAAGATTCGATAGGGACACCCGCCATCGT
CGCTATGTCCTCCGCCGTCACTGAATACATCACTTCATCGGTGACAGGCTCGCTCCTCTTCACCTGGCTA
ATACAGGCCAGAACGATCCGCTGTTCCTGAACACTGAGGCGATACGCGGCCTCGACCAGGGCATTGCTTT
TGTAAACCATTGGGGGTGAGGCCACGTTCGACATTCCTTGTGTATAAGGGGACACTGTATCTGCGTCCCA
CAATACAACAAATCCGTCCCTTTACAACAACAAATCCGTCCCTTCTTAACAACAAATCCGTCCCTTAATG
GCAACAAATCCGTCCCTTTTTAAACTCTACAGGCCACGGATTACGTGGCCTGTAGACGTCCTAAAAGGTT
TAAAAGGGAAAAGGAAGAAAAGGGTGGAAACGCAAAAAACGCACCACTACGTGGCCCCGTTGGGGCCGCA
TTTGTGCCCCTGAAGGGGCGGGGGAGGCGTCTGGGCAATCCCCGTTTTACCAGTCCCCTATCGCCGCCTG
AGAGGGCGCAGGAAGCGAGTAATCAGGGTATCGAGGCGGATTCACCCTTGGCGTCCAACCAGCGGCACCA
GCGGCGCCTGAGAGGTATGGTGCACTCTCAGTACAATCTGCTCTGATGCCGCATAGTTAAGCCAGCCCCG
ACACCCGCCAACACCCGCTGACGCGCCCTGACGGGCTTGTCTGCTCCCGGCATCCGCTTACAGACAAGCT
GTGACCGTCTCCGGGAGCTGCATGTGTCAGAGGTTTTCACCGTCATCACCGAAACGCGCGAGACGAAAGG
GCCTCGTGATACGCCTATTTTTATAGGTTAATGTCATGATAATAATGGTTTCTTAGACGTCAGGTGGCAC
TTTTCGGGGAAATGTGCGCGGAACCCCTATTTGTTTATTTTTCTAAATACATTCAAATATGTATCCGCTC
ATGAGACAATAACCCTGATAAATGCTTCAATAATATTGAAAAAGGAAGAGTATGAGTATTCAACATTTCC
GTGTCGCCCTTATTCCCTTTTTTGCGGCATTTTGCCTTCCTGTTTTTGCTCACCCAGAAACGCTGGTGAA
AGTAAAAGATGCTGAAGATCAGTTGGGTGCACGAGTGGGTTACATCGAACTGGATCTCAACAGCGGTAAG
ATCCTTGAGAGTTTTCGCCCCGAAGAACGTTTTCCAATGATGAGCACTTTTAAAGTTCTGCTATGTGGCG
CGGTATTATCCCGTATTGACGCCGGGCAAGAGCAACTCGGTCGCCGCATACACTATTCTCAGAATGACTT
GGTTGAGTACTCACCAGTCACAGAAAAGCATCTTACGGATGGCATGACAGTAAGAGAATTATGCAGTGCT
GCCATAACCATGAGTGATAACACTGCGGCCAACTTACTTCTGACAACGATCGGAGGACCGAAGGAGCTAA
CCGCTTTTTTGCACAACATGGGGGATCATGTAACTCGCCTTGATCGTTGGGAACCGGAGCTGAATGAAGC
CATACCAAACGACGAGCGTGACACCACGATGCCTGTAGCAATGGCAACAACGTTGCGCAAACTATTAACT
GGCGAACTACTTACTCTAGCTTCCCGGCAACAATTAATAGACTGGATGGAGGCGGATAAAGTTGCAGGAC
CACTTCTGCGCTCGGCCCTTCCGGCTGGCTGGTTTATTGCTGATAAATCTGGAGCCGGTGAGCGTGGGTC
TCGCGGTATCATTGCAGCACTGGGGCCAGATGGTAAGCCCTCCCGTATCGTAGTTATCTACACGACGGGG
AGTCAGGCAACTATGGATGAACGAAATAGACAGATCGCTGAGATAGGTGCCTCACTGATTAAGCATTGGT
AACTGTCAGACCAAGTTTACTCATATATACTTTAGATTGATTTAAAACTTCATTTTTAATTTAAAAGGAT
CTAGGTGAAGATCCTTTTTGATAATCTCATGACCAAAATCCCTTAACGTGAGTTTTCGTTCCACTGAGCG
TCAGACCCCGTAGAAAAGATCAAAGGATCTTCTTGAGATCCTTTTTTTCTGCGCGTAATCTGCTGCTTGC
AAACAAAAAAACCACCGCTACCAGCGGTGGTTTGTTTGCCGGATCAAGAGCTACCAACTCTTTTTCCGAA
GGTAACTGGCTTCAGCAGAGCGCAGATACCAAATACTGTTCTTCTAGTGTAGCCGTAGTTAGGCCACCAC
TTCAAGAACTCTGTAGCACCGCCTACATACCTCGCTCTGCTAATCCTGTTACCAGTGGCTGCTGCCAGTG
GCGATAAGTCGTGTCTTACCGGGTTGGACTCAAGACGATAGTTACCGGATAAGGCGCAGCGGTCGGGCTG
AACGGGGGGTTCGTGCACACAGCCCAGCTTGGAGCGAACGACCTACACCGAACTGAGATACCTACAGCGT
GAGCTATGAGAAAGCGCCACGCTTCCCGAAGGGAGAAAGGCGGACAGGTATCCGGTAAGCGGCAGGGTCG
GAACAGGAGAGCGCACGAGGGAGCTTCCAGGGGGAAACGCCTGGTATCTTTATAGTCCTGTCGGGTTTCG
CCACCTCTGACTTGAGCGTCGATTTTTGTGATGCTCGTCAGGGGGGCGGAGCCTATGGAAAAACGCCAGC
AACGCGGCCTTTTTACGGTTCCTGGCCTTTTGCTGGCCTTTTGCTCACATGTTCTTTCCTGCGTTATCCC
CTGATTCTGTGGATAACCGTATTACCGCCTTTGAGTGAGCTGATACCGCTCGCCGCAGCCGAACGACCGA
GCGCAGCGAGTCAGTGAGCGAGGAAGCGGAAGAGCGCCCAATACGCAAACCGCCTCTCCCCGCGCGTTGG
CCGATTCATTAATGCAGCTGGCACGACAGGTTTCCCGACTGGAAAGCGGGCAGTGAGCGCAACGCAATTA
ATGTGAGTTAGCTCACTCATTAGGCACCCCAGGCTTTACACTTTATGCTTCCGGCTCGTATGTTGTGTGG
AATTGTGAGCGGATAACAATTTCACACAGGAAACAGCTATGACCATGATTACGCCAAGCTCGAAATTAAC
CCTCACTAAAGGGAACAAAAGCTGGAGCTCCTGATTCCCTTTGTCAACAGCAATGGATCGAATTGACATA
AGCCTGTTCGGTTCGTAAACTGTAATGCAAGTAGCGTATGCGCTCACGCAACTGGTCCAGAACCTTGACC
GAACGCAGCGGTGGTAACGGCGCAGTGGCGGTTTTCATGGCTTGTTATGACTGTTTTTTTGTACAGTCTA
TGCCTCGGGCATCCAAGCAGCAAGCGCGTTACGCCGTGGGTCGATGTTTGATGTTATGGAGCAGCAACGA
TGTTACGCAGCAGCAACGATGTTACGCAGCAGGGCAGTCGCCCTAAAACAAAGTTAGGTGGCTCAAGTAT
GGGCATCATTCGCACATGTAGGCTCGGCCCTGACCAAGTCAAATCCATGCGGGCTGCTCTTGATCTTTTC
GGTCGTGAGTTCGGAGACGTAGCCACCTACTCCCAACATCAGCCGGACTCCGATTACCTCGGGAACTTGC
TCCGTAGTAAGACATTCATCGCGCTTGCTGCCTTCGACCAAGAAGCGGTTGTTGGCGCTCTCGCGGCTTA
CGTTCTGCCCAAGTTTGAGCAGCCGCGTAGTGAGATCTATATCTATGATCTCGCAGTCTCCGGCGAGCAC
CGGAGGCAGGGCATTGCCACCGCGCTCATCAATCTCCTCAAGCATGAGGCCAACGCGCTTGGTGCTTATG
TGATCTACGTGCAAGCAGATTACGGTGACGATCCCGCAGTGGCTCTCTATACAAAGTTGGGCATACGGGA
AGAAGTGATGCACTTTGATATCGACCCAAGTACCGCCACCTAAGCGGCCGCTCTAGAACTAGTGGATCCC
CCGGGCTGCAGGAATTCGATATCAAGCTTATCGATACCGTCGACCTCGAGACGGGTTCGCTACCTGCATT
ACAGCCTACAGACCGAGAAGGCTTATGTCTACTGGGCCAAGGCATTTGTGTTGTGGACGGCCCGCAGCCA
TGGTGGGTTTCGACATCCGCGCGAAATGGGGCAAGCTGAAGTCGAGGGTTTTCTGACCATGCTCGCCACC
GAGAAGCAAGTGGCGCCGGCCACCCACCGGCAGGCGCTCA
Features (pLannotate 1.2.2; 18 found; start..end, strand, type, name):
     40..58      -  promoter       T7 promoter: promoter for bacteriophage T7 RNA polymerase
     61..211     +  CDS            lacZα (fragment): LacZα fragment of β-galactosidase; lacZ fragment
    242..1075    -  CDS            pRO1600 Rep: replication protein for the broad-host-range plasmid pRO1600 from Pseudomonas aeruginosa&nbsp
   1089..1440    +  rep_origin     pRO1600 oriV: broad-host-range origin of replication from Pseudomonas aeruginosa plasmid pRO1600; requires the pRO1600 Rep protein for replication (West et al., 1994)
   1486..1535    -  misc_feature   bom (fragment): basis of mobility region from pBR322
   1637..1672    -  CDS            rop (fragment): Rop protein, which maintains plasmids at low copy number; rop
   1767..1871    +  promoter       AmpR promoter: bla
   1872..2732    +  CDS            AmpR: β-lactamase; bla; confers resistance to ampicillin, carbenicillin, and related antibiotics
   2903..3491    +  rep_origin     ori: high-copy-number ColE1/pMB1/pBR322/pUC origin of replication
   3674..3766    +  CDS            lacI (fragment): lac repressor; lacI; The lac repressor binds to the lac operator to inhibit transcription in E. coli. This inhibition can be relieved by adding lactose or isopropyl-β-D-thiogalactopyranoside (IPTG).
   3779..3800    +  protein_bind   CAP binding site: CAP binding activates transcription in the presence of cAMP. E. coli catabolite activator protein
   3815..3845    +  promoter       lac promoter: promoter for the E. coli lac operon
   3853..3869    +  protein_bind   lac operator: The lac repressor binds to the lac operator to inhibit transcription in E. coli. This inhibition can be relieved by adding lactose or isopropyl-β-D-thiogalactopyranoside (IPTG). lac repressor encoded by lacI
   3914..3932    +  promoter       T3 promoter: promoter for bacteriophage T3 RNA polymerase
   3983..4011    +  promoter       Pc promoter: intI1 (promoter lies within the coding sequence); class 1 integron promoter
   4200..4733    +  CDS            GmR: gentamycin acetyltransferase; aacC1; confers resistance to gentamycin
   4734..4810    +  misc_feature   MCS (fragment): pBluescript multiple cloning site
   4812..29      +  CDS            int (fragment) (across the origin): INT2_ECOLX - Protein inferred from homology: Swiss-Prot protein existence level 3. Putative integrase believed to be involved in the insertion of antibiotic resistance genes into plasmids and transposons. From Escherichia coli.
