[The description below was written by a language model from this plasmid's Addgene catalogue record and pLannotate feature annotations shown in this document.]
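Description:
pBSPPc-Gm is an empty bacterial expression backbone built on pBSPIISK(-), a pBluescript-style shuttle vector, and intended for constitutive expression of a cloned gene from the Pc promoter of Delftia acidovorans C17. It carries two replication systems: a high-copy ColE1/pUC-type origin for propagation in E. coli, and the pRO1600 oriV with its cognate Rep protein, a broad-host-range replicon from a Pseudomonas aeruginosa plasmid that allows maintenance in Pseudomonas and related Gram-negative hosts. Selection is listed as gentamicin, provided by the aacC1 gentamicin acetyltransferase gene. Short remnants of bom, rop and lacI are also annotated as backbone carry-over.

The cloning region retains the pBluescript layout: a CAP site, lac promoter and operator, flanking T3 and T7 promoters, a lacZα fragment and part of the multiple cloning site, into which inserts are placed by restriction cloning. The annotation places a class 1 integron Pc promoter just upstream of the gentamicin resistance gene, followed by the MCS fragment and an integrase fragment spanning the sequence origin. The integrase fragment fits an integron-derived promoter region, since Pc lies within the intI1 coding sequence, but the table does not clearly resolve which element is the D. acidovorans Pc that drives the insert.

There is one discrepancy. The depositor states that the ampicillin resistance gene of the parent pBSPPc was replaced by the gentamicin cassette taken from pUC18-mini-Tn7T-Gm, yet the sequenced record still shows a full-length AmpR gene with its promoter in addition to GmR. The vector belongs to a set of constitutive expression tools developed for biocatalysis, where inducer-free expression is useful.
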