Addgene plasmid #116919: pBSPPc-Gm
Purpose: (Empty Backbone) Gene constitutive expression from a Pc promoter
Depositing lab: Cuiqing Ma. Depositing organization: Shandong University. Publication: New constitutive vectors: useful genetic engineering tools for biocatalysis. Xu Y, Tao F, Ma C, Xu P. Appl Environ Microbiol. 2013 Apr;79(8):2836-40. doi: 10.1128/AEM.03746-12. Epub 2013 Feb 15. PubMed 23416993.
Backbone
  Vector backbone: pBSPIISK(-)
  Vector type: Bacterial Expression
  Promoter: Pc promoter from Delftia acidovorans C17
Growth in bacteria
  Bacterial resistance: Gentamicin, 10 μg/mL
  Growth temperature: 30°C
  Growth strain: DH5alpha
  Copy number: High Copy
Gene/Insert
  Cloning method: Restriction Enzyme
  Sequencing primers: 5′ M13R
Terms and licenses: Academic/Nonprofit Terms; Industry Terms: Not Available to Industry
Depositor comments: The ampicillin resistance gene of the pBSPPc vector (Addgene plasmid # 116918) was replaced with the gentamicin resistance gene from the vector pUC18-mini-Tn7T-Gm.
How to cite: pBSPPc-Gm was a gift from Cuiqing Ma (Addgene plasmid # 116919 ; http://n2t.net/addgene:116919 ; RRID:Addgene_116919)
